Addgene plasmid #105270: YIplac211-VPH1-mEGFP
Purpose: Plasmid for pop-in/pop-out replacement of Vph1 with Vph1-mEGFP.
Depositing lab: Benjamin Glick. Depositing organization: University of Chicago. Publication: Budding Yeast Has a Minimal Endomembrane System. Day KJ, Casler JC, Glick BS. Dev Cell. 2018 Jan 8;44(1):56-72.e4. doi: 10.1016/j.devcel.2017.12.014. Epub 2018 Jan 8. PubMed 29316441.
Backbone
  Vector backbone: YIplac211
  Backbone size w/o insert (bp): 3797
  Total vector size (bp): 6041
  Vector type: Yeast Expression
  Selectable markers: URA3
Growth in bacteria
  Bacterial resistance: Ampicillin, 100 μg/mL
  Growth temperature: 37°C
  Growth strain: DH5alpha
  Copy number: Unknown
Gene/Insert
  Gene/Insert name: Vph1 portion
  Species: S. cerevisiae (budding yeast)
  Entrez Gene: VPH1 (a.k.a. YOR270C)
  Tag / fusion protein: mEGFP (C terminal on insert)
  Cloning method: Restriction Enzyme; 5′ cloning site SphI (not destroyed); 3′ cloning site KpnI (not destroyed)
  Sequencing primers: 5′ M13 REVERSE; 3′ M13 FORWARD
Terms and licenses: Academic/Nonprofit Terms; Industry Terms: Not Available to Industry
How to cite: YIplac211-VPH1-mEGFP was a gift from Benjamin Glick (Addgene plasmid # 105270 ; http://n2t.net/addgene:105270 ; RRID:Addgene_105270)
