[The description below was written by a language model from this plasmid's Addgene catalogue record and pLannotate feature annotations shown in this document.]
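Description:
YIplac211-VPH1-mEGFP is a yeast integrating plasmid built on the YIplac211 backbone, designed to replace the chromosomal VPH1 gene of Saccharomyces cerevisiae with a VPH1-mEGFP fusion by the pop-in/pop-out method. It carries no annotated yeast replication origin, so it persists in yeast only by recombining into the genome. In E. coli it is propagated through a high-copy ColE1/pUC-type origin with ampicillin resistance (AmpR, β-lactamase). The yeast marker is URA3 under its own promoter, which allows selection on medium lacking uracil and counterselection with 5-fluoroorotic acid.

The insert, cloned between SphI and KpnI in the lacZα polylinker, is not a full expression cassette. It contains a fragment of the VPH1 coding sequence, which encodes the vacuole-specific subunit of the V-ATPase V0 sector, followed by mEGFP, the monomeric A206K variant of enhanced GFP, as a C-terminal tag. Downstream lies a fragment annotated as PAC1 in the opposite orientation, most likely genomic sequence flanking VPH1 that serves as the second homology arm, although the record does not say so explicitly. No separate yeast promoter is annotated for the fusion, consistent with expression from the native VPH1 promoter after integration. URA3 selection recovers integrants (pop-in), and 5-FOA then selects cells that have excised the backbone by recombination between the duplicated regions (pop-out), leaving a marker-free tagged allele in some of them. The resulting strain has a fluorescently labelled vacuolar membrane, useful for imaging of the yeast endomembrane system. The sequenced record (6,383 nt) is somewhat longer than the catalogued total size (6,041 bp), and the record does not explain the difference.
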