Features (pLannotate 1.2.2; 16 found; start..end, strand, type, name):
      1..241     +  rep_origin     ori (fragment): high-copy-number ColE1/pMB1/pBR322/pUC origin of replication
    424..516     +  CDS            lacI (fragment): lac repressor; lacI; The lac repressor binds to the lac operator to inhibit transcription in E. coli. This inhibition can be relieved by adding lactose or isopropyl-β-D-thiogalactopyranoside (IPTG).
    529..550     +  protein_bind   CAP binding site: CAP binding activates transcription in the presence of cAMP. E. coli catabolite activator protein
    565..595     +  promoter       lac promoter: promoter for the E. coli lac operon
    603..619     +  protein_bind   lac operator: The lac repressor binds to the lac operator to inhibit transcription in E. coli. This inhibition can be relieved by adding lactose or isopropyl-β-D-thiogalactopyranoside (IPTG). lac repressor encoded by lacI
    669..1154    +  CDS            VPH1 (fragment): VPH1_YEAST - Experimental evidence at protein level: Swiss-Prot protein existence level 1. Subunit of the integral membrane V0 complex of vacuolar ATPase essential for assembly and catalytic activity. Is present only in vacuolar V-ATPase complexes. Enzymes containing this subunit have a 4-fold higher ratio of proton transport to ATP hydrolysis than complexes containing the Golgi/endosomal isoform and undergo reversible dissociation of V1 and V0 in response to glucose depletion. V-ATPase is responsible for acidifying a variety of intracellular compartments in eukaryotic cells. From Saccharomyce
   1191..1910    +  CDS            mEGFP: enhanced GFP with monomerizing A206K mutation (Zacharias et al., 2002) mammalian codon-optimized
   2105..2917    -  CDS            PAC1 (fragment): LIS1_YEAS1 - Also known as LIS1 From Saccharomyces cerevisiae (strain RM11-1a) (Baker's yeast).
   2923..3077    +  CDS            lacZα (fragment): LacZα fragment of β-galactosidase; lacZ fragment
   3083..3182    -  misc_feature   bom (fragment): basis of mobility region from pBR322
   3284..3319    -  CDS            rop (fragment): Rop protein, which maintains plasmids at low copy number; rop
   3408..4211    -  CDS            URA3: orotidine-5'-phosphate decarboxylase, required for uracil biosynthesis; S. cerevisiae URA3; yeast auxotrophic marker, counterselectable with 5-fluoroorotic acid (5-FOA)
   4212..4427    -  promoter       URA3 promoter: S. cerevisiae URA3
   4520..4624    +  promoter       AmpR promoter: bla
   4625..5485    +  CDS            AmpR: β-lactamase; bla; confers resistance to ampicillin, carbenicillin, and related antibiotics
   5656..6244    +  rep_origin     ori: high-copy-number ColE1/pMB1/pBR322/pUC origin of replication
>Addgene plasmid #105270 | YIplac211-VPH1-mEGFP | addgene full sequence | sequence record 212482 | Addgene NGS Result
GGAGCGAACGACCTACACCGAACTGAGATACCTACAGCGTGAGCTATGAGAAAGCGCCACGCTTCCCGAA
GGGAGAAAGGCGGACAGGTATCCGGTAAGCGGCAGGGTCGGAACAGGAGAGCGCACGAGGGAGCTTCCAG
GGGGAAACGCCTGGTATCTTTATAGTCCTGTCGGGTTTCGCCACCTCTGACTTGAGCGTCGATTTTTGTG
ATGCTCGTCAGGGGGGCGGAGCCTATGGAAAAACGCCAGCAACGCGGCCTTTTTACGGTTCCTGGCCTTT
TGCTGGCCTTTTGCTCACATGTTCTTTCCTGCGTTATCCCCTGATTCTGTGGATAACCGTATTACCGCCT
TTGAGTGAGCTGATACCGCTCGCCGCAGCCGAACGACCGAGCGCAGCGAGTCAGTGAGCGAGGAAGCGGA
AGAGCGCCCAATACGCAAACCGCCTCTCCCCGCGCGTTGGCCGATTCATTAATGCAGCTGGCACGACAGG
TTTCCCGACTGGAAAGCGGGCAGTGAGCGCAACGCAATTAATGTGAGTTAGCTCACTCATTAGGCACCCC
AGGCTTTACACTTTATGCTTCCGGCTCGTATGTTGTGTGGAATTGTGAGCGGATAACAATTTCACACAGG
AAACAGCTATGACCATGATTACGCCAAGCTTGCATGCGCCATCGACTGAAGCAGATGCTAGTTCTGAAGA
TTTGGAAGCACAACAATTAATTTCCGCGATGGACGCCGATGACGCTGAAGAAGAAGAAGTTGGTTCTGGA
TCTCATGGTGAAGACTTTGGTGATATTATGATTCATCAAGTTATTCATACAATTGAATTCTGTTTGAATT
GTGTTTCGCACACTGCATCCTATTTACGTTTATGGGCCTTATCATTGGCACATGCTCAATTGTCTAGTGT
TTTATGGACAATGACAATTCAAATTGCCTTTGGATTTAGAGGATTTGTGGGTGTGTTTATGACGGTTGCA
CTTTTTGCCATGTGGTTCGCACTAACATGTGCAGTTCTTGTTTTGATGGAAGGTACATCTGCCATGCTTC
ATTCCTTACGTTTGCACTGGGTTGAATCTATGTCCAAGTTTTTCGTGGGTGAAGGTTTACCATACGAACC
ATTCGCATTTGAGTATAAAGACATGGAAGTCGCTGTTGCTAGTGCAAGCTCTTCCGCTTCAAGCGGATCC
ATGGTGAGCAAGGGCGAGGAGCTGTTCACCGGGGTGGTGCCCATCCTGGTCGAGCTGGACGGCGACGTAA
ACGGCCACAAGTTCAGCGTGTCCGGCGAGGGCGAGGGCGATGCCACCTACGGCAAGCTGACCCTGAAGTT
CATCTGCACCACCGGCAAGCTGCCCGTGCCCTGGCCCACCCTCGTGACCACCCTGACCTACGGCGTGCAG
TGCTTCAGCCGCTACCCCGACCACATGAAGCAGCACGACTTCTTCAAGTCCGCCATGCCCGAAGGCTACG
TCCAGGAGCGCACCATCTTCTTCAAGGACGACGGCAACTACAAGACCCGCGCCGAGGTGAAGTTCGAGGG
CGACACCCTGGTGAACCGCATCGAGCTGAAGGGCATCGACTTCAAGGAGGACGGCAACATCCTGGGGCAC
AAGCTGGAGTACAACTACAACAGCCACAACGTCTATATCATGGCCGACAAGCAGAAGAACGGCATCAAGG
TGAACTTCAAGATCCGCCACAACATCGAGGACGGCAGCGTGCAGCTCGCCGACCACTACCAGCAGAACAC
CCCCATCGGCGACGGCCCCGTGCTGCTGCCCGACAACCACTACCTGAGCACCCAGTCCAAGCTGAGCAAA
GACCCCAACGAGAAGCGCGATCACATGGTCCTGCTGGAGTTCGTGACCGCCGCCGGGATCACTCTCGGCA
TGGACGAGCTGTACAAGTAAAGCGGCCGCATTTTGAGGACTTTTAAAAAAAGCGAAACATTTAAGTACTT
CATTAAATAATAAATGATGCTACTATATAGTGAGTAAACCTTATTATATACTATCAATGCTAATTCAATA
AAGTATTTAAAGTATCAACCAATGCTTAAAAAGAGTCAAAAAAAAGGGAAAAAGAAATAGGAAAGCCAAA
CTTATCTCATGAAAACGTTAGACTTGCAATCCAATCCACCAGTGACCATCATTTGCCTTGGGGTAACGTT
AGAATCGAAATCCACATCCAGGTCTAAACAGTTGACAAATCCTGTATGCAACTTTTCCCAAACGTGTAAG
CACTGCCCCGTGTTCAGATCCCAACATCTGACAGATTTATCATCAGCACAAGAAAACAAGTATTGGCCTC
GAATACTAATATCTCTAACCCACGAAAGATGCCCCTTCAACGTAAGAACACATCTGAAATTTGAATCTGT
AGGATTCGGTATGGGTGCTCTATGGGCCATTAACGTAGGTAGAGGTATCTCCCAGATTTTTATCGTTCTA
TCTCTTGACGCTGAGACACAATATTGCATCCCCCAATTCTTATATCGATCCGTTGATGGTGTTCTAAACC
TTATCTCCGGAGAGTCTTCGATGAAATGAATAAATTTAACTTTCTCTATGGGAAATTCATGACCCGTGCC
AACACTAAGACCATTACCTGATGGCCAATGTGTTAACCTTAATGTAGTGTCATGTGAACCAGAGATGATG
TAATCGCCTAGAACGTCTATGGAACGAACCCATTGGGAATGAGGCTGAAATGTTTTCAACGACCAACCAT
TGTGGAAGTCCCAAATTTTAACAGTTTGATCTCTGGAACAGGACGCTATATGGACATCATTATTTTTCTG
CCAGATTTTTACCGCAGAGACAATATGCTCATGGCCCAATAAAGACCTAATTTGTTGGAACTTGCATTCC
TCGGAGACCCACTTGAAAACATGAATCTGCAAATCTTTAGACGCGGTGGTACCACTGGCCGTCGTTTTAC
AACGTCGTGACTGGGAAAACCCTGGCGTTACCCAACTTAATCGCCTTGCAGCACATCCCCCTTTCGCCAG
CTGGCGTAATAGCGAAGAGGCCCGCACCGATCGCCCTTCCCAACAGTTGCGCAGCCTGAATGGCGAATGG
CGCCTGATGCGGTATTTTCTCCTTACGCATCTGTGCGGTATTTCACACCGCATATGGTGCACTCTCAGTA
CAATCTGCTCTGATGCCGCATAGTTAAGCCAGCCCCGACACCCGCCAACACCCGCTGACGCGCCCTGACG
GGCTTGTCTGCTCCCGGCATCCGCTTACAGACAAGCTGTGACCGTCTCCGGGAGCTGCATGTGTCAGAGG
TTTTCACCGTCATCACCGAAACGCGCGAGACGAAAGGGCGGGTAATAACTGATATAATTAAATTGAAGCT
CTAATTTGTGAGTTTAGTATACATGCATTTACTTATAATACAGTTTTTTAGTTTTGCTGGCCGCATCTTC
TCAAATATGCTTCCCAGCCTGCTTTTCTGTAACGTTCACCCTCTACCTTAGCATCCCTTCCCTTTGCAAA
TAGTCCTCTTCCAACAATAATAATGTCAGATCCTGTAGAGACCACATCATCCACGGTTCTATACTGTTGA
CCCAATGCGTCTCCCTTGTCATCTAAACCCACACCGGGTGTCATAATCAACCAATCGTAACCTTCATCTC
TTCCACCCATGTCTCTTTGAGCAATAAAGCCGATAACAAAATCTTTGTCGCTCTTCGCAATGTCAACAGT
ACCCTTAGTATATTCTCCAGTAGATAGGGAGCCCTTGCATGACAATTCTGCTAACATCAAAAGGCCTCTA
GGTTCCTTTGTTACTTCTTCTGCCGCCTGCTTCAAACCGCTAACAATACCTGGGCCCACCACACCGTGTG
CATTCGTAATGTCTGCCCATTCTGCTATTCTGTATACACCCGCAGAGTACTGCAATTTGACTGTATTACC
AATGTCAGCAAATTTTCTGTCTTCGAAGAGTAAAAAATTGTACTTGGCGGATAATGCCTTTAGCGGCTTA
ACTGTGCCCTCCATGGAAAAATCAGTCAAGATATCCACATGTGTTTTTAGTAAACAAATTTTGGGACCTA
ATGCTTCAACTAACTCCAGTAATTCCTTGGTGGTACGAACATCCAATGAAGCACACAAGTTTGTTTGCTT
TTCGTGCATGATATTAAATAGCTTGGCAGCAACAGGACTAGGATGAGTAGCAGCACGTTCCTTATATGTA
GCTTTCGACATGATTTATCTTCGTTTCCTGCATGTTTTTGTTCTGTGCAGTTGGGTTAAGAATACTGGGC
AATTTCATGTTTCTTCAACACTACATATGCGTATATATACCAATCTAAGTCTGTGCTCCTTCCTTCGTTC
TTCCTTCTGTTCGGAGATTACCGAATCAAAAAAATTTCAAGGAAACCGAAATCAAAAAAAAGAATAAAAA
AAAAATGATGAATTGAAAAGCTGGCCTCGTGATACGCCTATTTTTATAGGTTAATGTCATGATAATAATG
GTTTCTTAGACGTCAGGTGGCACTTTTCGGGGAAATGTGCGCGGAACCCCTATTTGTTTATTTTTCTAAA
TACATTCAAATATGTATCCGCTCATGAGACAATAACCCTGATAAATGCTTCAATAATATTGAAAAAGGAA
GAGTATGAGTATTCAACATTTCCGTGTCGCCCTTATTCCCTTTTTTGCGGCATTTTGCCTTCCTGTTTTT
GCTCACCCAGAAACGCTGGTGAAAGTAAAAGATGCTGAAGATCAGTTGGGTGCACGAGTGGGTTACATCG
AACTGGATCTCAACAGCGGTAAGATCCTTGAGAGTTTTCGCCCCGAAGAACGTTTTCCAATGATGAGCAC
TTTTAAAGTTCTGCTATGTGGCGCGGTATTATCCCGTATTGACGCCGGGCAAGAGCAACTCGGTCGCCGC
ATACACTATTCTCAGAATGACTTGGTTGAGTACTCACCAGTCACAGAAAAGCATCTTACGGATGGCATGA
CAGTAAGAGAATTATGCAGTGCTGCCATAACCATGAGTGATAACACTGCGGCCAACTTACTTCTGACAAC
GATCGGAGGACCGAAGGAGCTAACCGCTTTTTTGCACAACATGGGGGATCATGTAACTCGCCTTGATCGT
TGGGAACCGGAGCTGAATGAAGCCATACCAAACGACGAGCGTGACACCACGATGCCTGTAGCAATGGCAA
CAACGTTGCGCAAACTATTAACTGGCGAACTACTTACTCTAGCTTCCCGGCAACAATTAATAGACTGGAT
GGAGGCGGATAAAGTTGCAGGACCACTTCTGCGCTCGGCCCTTCCGGCTGGCTGGTTTATTGCTGATAAA
TCTGGAGCCGGTGAGCGTGGGTCTCGCGGTATCATTGCAGCACTGGGGCCAGATGGTAAGCCCTCCCGTA
TCGTAGTTATCTACACGACGGGGAGTCAGGCAACTATGGATGAACGAAATAGACAGATCGCTGAGATAGG
TGCCTCACTGATTAAGCATTGGTAACTGTCAGACCAAGTTTACTCATATATACTTTAGATTGATTTAAAA
CTTCATTTTTAATTTAAAAGGATCTAGGTGAAGATCCTTTTTGATAATCTCATGACCAAAATCCCTTAAC
GTGAGTTTTCGTTCCACTGAGCGTCAGACCCCGTAGAAAAGATCAAAGGATCTTCTTGAGATCCTTTTTT
TCTGCGCGTAATCTGCTGCTTGCAAACAAAAAAACCACCGCTACCAGCGGTGGTTTGTTTGCCGGATCAA
GAGCTACCAACTCTTTTTCCGAAGGTAACTGGCTTCAGCAGAGCGCAGATACCAAATACTGTTCTTCTAG
TGTAGCCGTAGTTAGGCCACCACTTCAAGAACTCTGTAGCACCGCCTACATACCTCGCTCTGCTAATCCT
GTTACCAGTGGCTGCTGCCAGTGGCGATAAGTCGTGTCTTACCGGGTTGGACTCAAGACGATAGTTACCG
GATAAGGCGCAGCGGTCGGGCTGAACGGGGGGTTCGTGCACACAGCCCAGCTTGGAGCGAACGACCTACA
CCGAACTGAGATACCTACAGCGTGAGCTATGAGAAAGCGCCACGCTTCCCGAAGGGAGAAAGGCGGACAG
GTATCCGGTAAGCGGCAGGGTCGGAACAGGAGAGCGCACGAGGGAGCTTCCAGGGGGAAACGCCTGGTAT
CTTTATAGTCCTGTCGGGTTTCGCCACCTCTGACTTGAGCGTCGATTTTTGTGATGCTCGTCAGGGGGGC
GGAGCCTATGGAAAAACGCCAGCAACGCGGCCTTTTTACGGTTCCTGGCCTTTTGCTGGCCTTTTGCTCA
CATGTTCTTTCCTGCGTTATCCCCTGATTCTGTGGATAACCGTATTACCGCCTTTGAGTGAGCTGATACC
GCTCGCCGCAGCC
